Addgene plasmid #193097: pFastBac1-NpSxph
Purpose: Protein expression in insect cells
Depositing lab: Dan Minor. Depositing organization: University of California, San Francisco (UCSF). Publication: Definition of a saxitoxin (STX) binding code enables discovery and characterization of the anuran saxiphilin family. Chen Z, Zakrzewska S, Hajare HS, Alvarez-Buylla A, Abderemane-Ali F, Bogan M, Ramirez D, O'Connell LA, Du Bois J, Minor DL Jr. Proc Natl Acad Sci U S A. 2022 Nov;119(44):e2210114119. doi: 10.1073/pnas.2210114119. Epub 2022 Oct 24. PubMed 36279441.
Backbone
  Vector backbone: pFastBac1
  Vector type: Insect Expression
Growth in bacteria
  Bacterial resistance: Ampicillin, 100 μg/mL
  Growth temperature: 37°C
  Growth strain: DH5alpha
  Copy number: High Copy
Gene/Insert
  Gene/Insert name: Nanorana parkeri saxiphilin
  Species: Nanorana parkeri
  GenBank ID: XM_018555331.1
  Promoter: polyhedrin
  Tag / fusion protein: 3C-eGFP-His10 (C terminal on insert)
  Cloning method: Restriction Enzyme; 5′ cloning site NotI (unknown if destroyed); 3′ cloning site XhoI (unknown if destroyed)
  Sequencing primers: 5′ CGGGCGCGGATCCCGGTCCG; 3′ GCTCTTCGCCCTTAGACAC
Terms and licenses: Academic/Nonprofit Terms; Industry Terms: Not Available to Industry
How to cite: pFastBac1-NpSxph was a gift from Dan Minor (Addgene plasmid # 193097 ; http://n2t.net/addgene:193097 ; RRID:Addgene_193097)
