[The description below was written by a language model from this plasmid's Addgene catalogue record and pLannotate feature annotations shown in this document.]
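Description:
pFastBac1-NpSxph is a baculovirus donor (transfer) plasmid built on the pFastBac1 backbone for producing recombinant protein in insect cells. In E. coli it replicates from a high-copy ColE1/pUC-type origin and is selected with ampicillin through the AmpR (β-lactamase) gene; an f1 origin is also present. The expression cassette sits between the Tn7L and Tn7R ends of a mini-Tn7 element, together with a gentamicin resistance gene driven by the Pc integron promoter. In this type of system, the mini-Tn7 segment is transposed into a baculovirus shuttle genome (bacmid) maintained in a suitable E. coli host. The gentamicin marker travels with the cassette and allows recombinant bacmids to be selected, and these are then used to generate virus for infecting insect cells.

The payload is the coding sequence for saxiphilin from the frog Nanorana parkeri, a soluble protein that binds the neurotoxin saxitoxin. The automated annotation labels this roughly 2.5 kb reading frame by its closest Swiss-Prot match, the American bullfrog saxiphilin, but the catalogue entry identifies it as the N. parkeri orthologue, cloned between NotI and XhoI sites. Transcription is driven by the strong, very late polyhedrin promoter from Autographa californica nucleopolyhedrovirus and terminated by an SV40 polyadenylation signal. The protein carries a C-terminal 3C protease site, a GFP (eGFP per the catalogue; the annotation's best match is mEGFP) and a ten-histidine tag. This arrangement allows fluorescence monitoring of expression, metal-affinity purification and proteolytic removal of the tag. The associated work concerns characterising saxitoxin binding across the anuran saxiphilin family, consistent with use of this construct for producing purified protein.
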