Features (pLannotate 1.2.2; 16 found; start..end, strand, type, name):
    178..269     +  promoter       polyhedrin promoter: polh from Autographa californica; promoter for the baculovirus polyhedrin gene
    371..2905    +  CDS            SAX_LITCT: Experimental evidence at protein level: Swiss-Prot protein existence level 1. Binds specifically to the neurotoxin saxitoxin. Its physiological role may be to transport or sequester an endogenous organic molecule other than Fe(3+). It may participate in a detoxification mechanism for neutralizing a microbial toxin. From Lithobates catesbeianus (American bullfrog) (Rana catesbeiana).
   2954..3667    +  CDS            mEGFP: mEGFP is a basic (constitutively fluorescent) green fluorescent protein published in 2002, derived from Aequorea victoria. It has moderate acid sensitivity.
   3754..3837    +  CDS            large T antigen (fragment): large T antigen from SV40 (simian virus 40)
   3860..3994    +  polyA_signal   SV40 poly(A) signal: SV40 polyadenylation signal
   4023..4188    -  mobile_element Tn7L: mini-Tn7 element (left end of the Tn7 transposon) Tn7
   4351..4367    +  CDS            lacZα (fragment): LacZα fragment of β-galactosidase; lacZ fragment
   4372..4826    +  rep_origin     f1 ori (sequence partly withheld): f1 bacteriophage origin of replication; arrow indicates direction of (+) strand synthesis
   4852..4956    +  promoter       AmpR promoter: bla
   4957..5817    +  CDS            AmpR: β-lactamase; bla; confers resistance to ampicillin, carbenicillin, and related antibiotics
   5988..6576    +  rep_origin     ori: high-copy-number ColE1/pMB1/pBR322/pUC origin of replication
   6762..6813    -  misc_feature   bom (fragment): basis of mobility region from pBR322
   6881..7105    -  mobile_element Tn7R: mini-Tn7 element (right end of the Tn7 transposon) Tn7
   7172..7705    -  CDS            GmR: gentamycin acetyltransferase; aacC1; confers resistance to gentamycin
   7894..7922    -  promoter       Pc promoter: intI1 (promoter lies within the coding sequence); class 1 integron promoter
   7900..151     -  CDS            YPR2_ECOLX (fragment) (across the origin): Protein predicted: Swiss-Prot protein existence level 4. From Escherichia coli.
>Addgene plasmid #193097 | pFastBac1-NpSxph | addgene full sequence | sequence record 394165 | Addgene NGS Result
TCTGCCCTGGCTTCAGGAGATCGGAAGACCTCGGCCGTCGCGGCGCTTGCCGGTGGTGCTGACCCCGGAT
GAAGTGGTTCGCATCCTCGGTTTTCTGGAAGGCGAGCATCGTTTGTTCGCCCAGGACTCTAGCTATAGTT
CTAGTGGTTGGCTACGTATACTCCGGAATATTAATAGATCATGGAGATAATTAAAATGATAACCATCTCG
CAAATAAATAAGTATTTTACTGTTTTCGTAACAGTTTTGTAATAAAAAAACCTATAAATATTCCGGATTA
TTCATACCGTCCCACCATCGGGCGCGGATCCCGGTCCGAAGCGCGCGGAATTCAAAGGCCTACGTCGACG
AGCTCACTAGTCGCGGCCGCATGGCGTTGACCTTCCATACAGCCCTCTACTTCACGATTGTTGGTTTGAG
TTTCGCAGCATCTGACGCTAGGCATGTCCAGTGGTGTACCATCAGCCACCTGGAACAGAAGAAGTGCAAC
GACCTGGTCGGCTCTTGCAACGTGCCAGACATCACCCTGGCTTGCGTGTACCGTTCCAGCACTGAGAACT
GCATGGCTGCCATCAAGGACGGACAGGCTGACGCCATGTTCCTGGACAGCGGTGACGTCTACAAGGCCTC
TCTGGACCACTACAACCTGAAGCCAATCATCGCTGAACCTTACTCACTGCACAGGGAGCTGACTAAGTGC
CTGAAGCACAGACAGGAATCCCTGGGTGGCGACAAGATGGTGAAGGGCAGGTACATCCCACAGTGCGACG
AGAAGGGAAACTACCACCCTGTCCAGTGCCACGCCTCAACCGGCTACTGCTGGTGCGTGAACGCTAACGG
TGAAAAGATCGAGGGCACTAACACCACTCCTGTCCAGACCCCTCCCACTTGCCCCTCCCAGGTGCTGACC
AAGTGCCTGAAGGAAAGACAGGAGGCCCTGGGTGGCAAGCGCATCGCTATCGGTCGTTACATCCCCCAGT
GCGACGAGCAGGGCAACTACCGCCCAATGCAGTGCCACGGAAGCACTGGTTACTGTTGGTGTGTGAACGC
CATCGGAGAAAAGATCGAGGGTACCAACACTCCACCTGGTAACACCCAGCCTACTTGCCAGTCTCACGAC
TGGGACACCTGCCACTACGCTGTCGCCGTGGTCAAGAACTCTTCAACTTTCCAGTTCGGCCAGCTGAAGG
GAAAGCGTAGCTGCCACTCTGGTCTGTCAAAGACCGACGGCTGGAACGCTCCTGTGAACGTCTTCGTGGA
AAAGAAGCTCCTCCCATGGGACGGTCTGGCTAAGGGATCAATCGAGAGGGCTGTGTCCAAGTTCTTCTCC
GCCAGCTGCATCCCTGGTGCTACCGAGACTAACCTGTGCAAGCAGTGCATCGGCGAGGAAGAGAAGAAGT
GCAAGTCCAGCCACGACGAACCCTACTACGGCGACCACGGAGCTTTCCGTTGCCTGCAGGAGGACAAGGG
AGACGTGGCCTTCCTGAAGAACACCGCTCTGCCAGACGAACACTCCGGTGTCTACGAGCTGCTGTGCCCA
GACAACACTCGTAAGCCTCTGAACAAGTACAAGGAATGCAACCTGGGAAAGGTGCCTGCTGACGCCGTGG
TCACCAGGAAGGCCGGTGACAAGACTAAGGACATCAACGACTTCCTGCTGGAGGCTCAGAAGAAGAAGTG
CAAGCTGTTCGGAAGCCCTCACGGCAAGGACCTGATGTTCGACGACTCAACCACTCACCTGGCCCCTCTG
CCCTCCGAAATCGACGCTTTCTTCTTCCTGGGTGTCAAGTGGTACAACGCTATGAAGGCCCTGACCGAAG
ACGTCAAGCTGCCATCTAAGAACAAGGTGAGATGGTGCACTATCAACAAGCCTGAGATGATGAAGTGCAA
GGACTGGGCTGCCGTGAGCGGCGGAGCTATCGCTTGCACCGAAGCCTCTTGCCCCGAGCACTGCGTCAAG
CAGATCCTGAAGGGAGAGGCTGACGCCGTCACTCTGGACGTGCAGTACATGTACATGGCTCTGATGTGCG
GCCTGCTGCCAGCTGTGGAAGAGTACCCAAACAAGGACGACTTCCACCCCTGCCAGATCCCAGGTAGCAC
CATCAAGGACTTCGGCACTAAGCGTGCTGTCGCCCTGGTGAAGAAGTCAAACAAGGACATCAAGTGGAAC
AACCTGAAGGGAAAGAAGTCCTGCCACACCCACGTGGGCGACATCCCAGGATGGGTCATCCCAGCCGGTC
TGATCTCAAACCAGAACGACAACATCGACATCGAAAGCTTCTTCGGAGAGTCTTGCGCTCCCGGTTCAGA
CACCAACTCCAAGCTGTGCAAGCTGTGCATCGGTGACCCAGAGAACCCTAAGGCTTCCACTAGATGCTCT
CTGTCAGACAAGGAAGCCTACTACGGTAACGAGGGCGCTTTCCGCTGCCTGGTGGAAAAGGGCGACGTGG
CTTTCGTGCCACACACCGTGGTCTTCGCTAACACTGACGGAAAGAACCCAGCTGAGTGGGCCAAGGACCT
GAAGTCAGAAGACTTCGAGATCCTCTGCCTGGACGGCTCCCGCGCCCCAGTCACCAACTACAGGGGATGC
AACCTGTCTGGACTGCCCCCAAGGGCTATCGTCACTAGAGAAGAGTCCGTGAGCGACGTGGTCAGGATCC
TGATCAACCAGCAGTCTCTGTACGGAAGAAACGGTTTCGAAAAGGACATGTTCCAGATGTTCTCTTCAGC
CAAGGGCCAGAACCTGCTGTTCAACGACGAAACCCAGTGCCTGATCGAGTTCGACAGGCAGCCAAAGGAC
ATCATGGAGGACTACTTCGGAGTCCGCTACTACACCGCTGTGTACTCTGCCTCACGTTCCGCTGTGCCTA
GCGAACTGATCCCCGCTTGCACTTTCAAGCACTGCAGCAACTCTCTGGAGGTCCTGTTCCAAGGACCAAC
TGCTGCCGCTGCCGTGTCTAAGGGCGAAGAGCTGTTCACTGGAGTGGTCCCTATCCTGGTCGAGCTGGAC
GGTGACGTGAACGGCCACAAGTTCTCAGTCTCCGGTGAAGGCGAGGGAGACGCTACCTACGGAAAGCTGA
CTCTGAAGTTCATCTGCACCACTGGCAAGCTGCCAGTCCCTTGGCCCACCCTGGTGACCACTCTGACTTA
CGGTGTGCAGTGCTTCAGCCGCTACCCTGACCACATGAAGCAGCACGACTTCTTCAAGTCTGCCATGCCC
GAAGGCTACGTCCAGGAGCGCACCATCTTCTTCAAGGACGACGGAAACTACAAGACCCGTGCTGAAGTCA
AGTTCGAGGGCGACACTCTGGTGAACAGGATCGAACTGAAGGGAATCGACTTCAAGGAGGACGGAAACAT
CCTGGGTCACAAGCTGGAATACAACTACAACTCACACAACGTCTACATCATGGCCGACAAGCAGAAGAAC
GGTATCAAGGTGAACTTCAAGATCAGACACAACATCGAGGACGGCTCCGTCCAGCTGGCTGACCACTACC
AGCAGAACACTCCTATCGGTGACGGACCTGTGCTGCTGCCCGACAACCACTACCTGTCCACTCAGAGCAA
GCTGTCTAAGGACCCAAACGAAAAGCGCGACCACATGGTCCTGCTGGAGTTCGTGACCGCTGCCGGCATC
ACTCTGGGAATGGACGAACTCTACAAATCTGGCGGCGGACATCATCACCACCACCATCATCACCACCACT
AACTCGAGGCATGCGGTACCAAGCTTGTCGAGAAGTACTAGAGGATCATAATCAGCCATACCACATTTGT
AGAGGTTTTACTTGCTTTAAAAAACCTCCCACACCTCCCCCTGAACCTGAAACATAAAATGAATGCAATT
GTTGTTGTTAACTTGTTTATTGCAGCTTATAATGGTTACAAATAAAGCAATAGCATCACAAATTTCACAA
ATAAAGCATTTTTTTCACTGCATTCTAGTTGTGGTTTGTCCAAACTCATCAATGTATCTTATCATGTCTG
GATCTGATCACTGCTTGAGCCTAGGAGATCCGAACCAGATAAGTGAAATCTAGTTCCAAACTATTTTGTC
ATTTTTAATTTTCGTATTAGCTTACGACGCTACACCCAGTTCCCATCTATTTTGTCACTCTTCCCTAAAT
AATCCTTAAAAACTCCATTTCCACCCCTCCCAGTTCCCAACTATTTTGTCCGCCCACAGCGGGGCATTTT
TCTTCCTGTTATGTTTTTAATCAAACATCCTGCCAACTCCATGTGACAAACCGTCATCTTCGGCTACTTT
TTCTCTGTCACAGAATGAAAATTTTTCTGTCATCTCTTCGTTATTAATGTTTGTAATTGACTGAATATCA
ACGCTTATTTGCAGCCTGAATGGCGAATGGG
[124 nt withheld, positions 4372-4495]
C
[91 nt withheld, positions 4497-4587]
A
[49 nt withheld, positions 4589-4637]
CCTTTGACGTTGGAGTCCACGTTCTT
[37 nt withheld, positions 4664-4700]
ACCCTATCTCGGTCTATTCTTTTGATTTATAAGGGATTTTGCCGATTTCGGCCTATTGGTTAAAAAATGA
GCTGATTTAACAAAAATTTAACGCGAATTTTAACAAAATATTAACGCTTACAATTTAGGTGGCACTTTTC
GGGGAAATGTGCGCGGAACCCCTATTTGTTTATTTTTCTAAATACATTCAAATATGTATCCGCTCATGAG
ACAATAACCCTGATAAATGCTTCAATAATATTGAAAAAGGAAGAGTATGAGTATTCAACATTTCCGTGTC
GCCCTTATTCCCTTTTTTGCGGCATTTTGCCTTCCTGTTTTTGCTCACCCAGAAACGCTGGTGAAAGTAA
AAGATGCTGAAGATCAGTTGGGTGCACGAGTGGGTTACATCGAACTGGATCTCAACAGCGGTAAGATCCT
TGAGAGTTTTCGCCCCGAAGAACGTTTTCCAATGATGAGCACTTTTAAAGTTCTGCTATGTGGCGCGGTA
TTATCCCGTATTGACGCCGGGCAAGAGCAACTCGGTCGCCGCATACACTATTCTCAGAATGACTTGGTTG
AGTACTCACCAGTCACAGAAAAGCATCTTACGGATGGCATGACAGTAAGAGAATTATGCAGTGCTGCCAT
AACCATGAGTGATAACACTGCGGCCAACTTACTTCTGACAACGATCGGAGGACCGAAGGAGCTAACCGCT
TTTTTGCACAACATGGGGGATCATGTAACTCGCCTTGATCGTTGGGAACCGGAGCTGAATGAAGCCATAC
CAAACGACGAGCGTGACACCACGATGCCTGTAGCAATGGCAACAACGTTGCGCAAACTATTAACTGGCGA
ACTACTTACTCTAGCTTCCCGGCAACAATTAATAGACTGGATGGAGGCGGATAAAGTTGCAGGACCACTT
CTGCGCTCGGCCCTTCCGGCTGGCTGGTTTATTGCTGATAAATCTGGAGCCGGTGAGCGTGGGTCTCGCG
GTATCATTGCAGCACTGGGGCCAGATGGTAAGCCCTCCCGTATCGTAGTTATCTACACGACGGGGAGTCA
GGCAACTATGGATGAACGAAATAGACAGATCGCTGAGATAGGTGCCTCACTGATTAAGCATTGGTAACTG
TCAGACCAAGTTTACTCATATATACTTTAGATTGATTTAAAACTTCATTTTTAATTTAAAAGGATCTAGG
TGAAGATCCTTTTTGATAATCTCATGACCAAAATCCCTTAACGTGAGTTTTCGTTCCACTGAGCGTCAGA
CCCCGTAGAAAAGATCAAAGGATCTTCTTGAGATCCTTTTTTTCTGCGCGTAATCTGCTGCTTGCAAACA
AAAAAACCACCGCTACCAGCGGTGGTTTGTTTGCCGGATCAAGAGCTACCAACTCTTTTTCCGAAGGTAA
CTGGCTTCAGCAGAGCGCAGATACCAAATACTGTTCTTCTAGTGTAGCCGTAGTTAGGCCACCACTTCAA
GAACTCTGTAGCACCGCCTACATACCTCGCTCTGCTAATCCTGTTACCAGTGGCTGCTGCCAGTGGCGAT
AAGTCGTGTCTTACCGGGTTGGACTCAAGACGATAGTTACCGGATAAGGCGCAGCGGTCGGGCTGAACGG
GGGGTTCGTGCACACAGCCCAGCTTGGAGCGAACGACCTACACCGAACTGAGATACCTACAGCGTGAGCT
ATGAGAAAGCGCCACGCTTCCCGAAGGGAGAAAGGCGGACAGGTATCCGGTAAGCGGCAGGGTCGGAACA
GGAGAGCGCACGAGGGAGCTTCCAGGGGGAAACGCCTGGTATCTTTATAGTCCTGTCGGGTTTCGCCACC
TCTGACTTGAGCGTCGATTTTTGTGATGCTCGTCAGGGGGGCGGAGCCTATGGAAAAACGCCAGCAACGC
GGCCTTTTTACGGTTCCTGGCCTTTTGCTGGCCTTTTGCTCACATGTTCTTTCCTGCGTTATCCCCTGAT
TCTGTGGATAACCGTATTACCGCCTTTGAGTGAGCTGATACCGCTCGCCGCAGCCGAACGACCGAGCGCA
GCGAGTCAGTGAGCGAGGAAGCGGAAGAGCGCCTGATGCGGTATTTTCTCCTTACGCATCTGTGCGGTAT
TTCACACCGCATAGACCAGCCGCGTAACCTGGCAAAATCGGTTACGGTTGAGTAATAAATGGATGCCCTG
CGTAAGCGGGTGTGGGCGGACAATAAAGTCTTAAACTGAACAAAATAGATCTAAACTATGACAATAAAGT
CTTAAACTAGACAGAATAGTTGTAAACTGAAATCAGTCCAGTTATGCTGTGAAAAAGCATACTGGACTTT
TGTTATGGCTAAAGCAAACTCTTCATTTTCTGAAGTGCAAATTGCCCGTCGTATTAAAGAGGGGCGTGGC
CAAGGGCATGGTAAAGACTATATTCGCGGCGTTGTGACAATTTACCGAACAACTCCGCGGCCGGGAAGCC
GATCTCGGCTTGAACGAATTGTTAGGTGGCGGTACTTGGGTCGATATCAAAGTGCATCACTTCTTCCCGT
ATGCCCAACTTTGTATAGAGAGCCACTGCGGGATCGTCACCGTAATCTGCTTGCACGTAGATCACATAAG
CACCAAGCGCGTTGGCCTCATGCTTGAGGAGATTGATGAGCGCGGTGGCAATGCCCTGCCTCCGGTGCTC
GCCGGAGACTGCGAGATCATAGATATAGATCTCACTACGCGGCTGCTCAAACTTGGGCAGAACGTAAGCC
GCGAGAGCGCCAACAACCGCTTCTTGGTCGAAGGCAGCAAGCGCGATGAATGTCTTACTACGGAGCAAGT
TCCCGAGGTAATCGGAGTCCGGCTGATGTTGGGAGTAGGTGGCTACGTCTCCGAACTCACGACCGAAAAG
ATCAAGAGCAGCCCGCATGGATTTGACTTGGTCAGGGCCGAGCCTACATGTGCGAATGATGCCCATACTT
GAGCCACCTAACTTTGTTTTAGGGCGACTGCCCTGCTGCGTAACATCGTTGCTGCTGCGTAACATCGTTG
CTGCTCCATAACATCAAACATCGACCCACGGCGTAACGCGCTTGCTGCTTGGATGCCCGAGGCATAGACT
GTACAAAAAAACAGTCATAACAAGCCATGAAAACCGCCACTGCGCCGTTACCACCGCTGCGTTCGGTCAA
GGTTCTGGACCAGTTGCGTGAGCGCATACGCTACTTGCATTACAGTTTACGAACCGAACAGGCTTATGTC
AACTGGGTTCGTGCCTTCATCCGTTTCCACGGTGTGCGTCACCCGGCAACCTTGGGCAGCAGCGAAGTCG
AGGCATTTCTGTCCTGGCTGGCGAACGAGCGCAAGGTTTCGGTCTCCACGCATCGTCAGGCATTGGCGGC
CTTGCTGTTCTTCTACGGCAAGGTGCTGTGCACGGA
